Addgene plasmid #62043: NLS pEGFP-N3 (1299)
Purpose: mammalian expression of NLS-EGFP
Depositing lab: Eric Schirmer. Depositing organization: University of Edinburgh. Publication: Specific nuclear envelope transmembrane proteins can promote the location of chromosomes to and from the nuclear periphery. Zuleger N, Boyle S, Kelly DA, de las Heras JI, Lazou V, Korfali N, Batrakou DG, Randles KN, Morris GE, Harrison DJ, Bickmore WA, Schirmer EC. Genome Biol. 2013 Feb 15;14(2):R14. doi: 10.1186/gb-2013-14-2-r14. PubMed 23414781.
Backbone
  Vector backbone: pEGFP-N3
  Backbone manufacturer: Clontech
  Vector type: Mammalian Expression
Growth in bacteria
  Bacterial resistance: Kanamycin, 50 μg/mL
  Growth temperature: 37°C
  Growth strain: DH5alpha
  Copy number: High Copy
Gene/Insert
  Gene/Insert name: SV40 NLS
  Species: H. sapiens (human)
  Promoter: CMV
  Tag / fusion protein: EGFP (C terminal on backbone)
  Cloning method: Unknown
  Sequencing primers: 5′ CMV-F; 3′ EGFP-R
Terms and licenses: Academic/Nonprofit Terms; Industry Terms: Not Available to Industry
How to cite: NLS pEGFP-N3 (1299) was a gift from Eric Schirmer (Addgene plasmid # 62043 ; http://n2t.net/addgene:62043 ; RRID:Addgene_62043)
