[The description below was written by a language model from this plasmid's Addgene catalogue record.]
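Description:
NLS pEGFP-N3 (1299) is a mammalian expression plasmid built on the commercial pEGFP-N3 backbone, a vector designed for fusing a sequence of interest to the N-terminus of enhanced green fluorescent protein. It is maintained in E. coli as a high-copy plasmid under kanamycin selection. No feature table accompanies the record, so other backbone elements, such as the origin of replication, polyadenylation signal, or any marker usable in mammalian cells, are not documented here.

The insert is the SV40 nuclear localization signal, placed upstream of and in frame with the backbone-encoded EGFP, so that EGFP sits at the C-terminus of the fusion. Expression is driven by the CMV promoter, a strong constitutive promoter widely used for transient expression in mammalian cells. The SV40 NLS is a short basic motif, classically derived from the large T antigen of simian virus 40, that is recognised by the importin machinery and directs attached cargo into the nucleus. The record lists the insert species as human, which sits oddly with the viral origin implied by the insert name. The cloning method is recorded as unknown.

The stated purpose is mammalian expression of NLS-EGFP, which gives a soluble fluorescent protein that accumulates in the nucleoplasm. Such a construct typically serves as a nuclear marker or as a non-membrane-targeted control alongside EGFP fusions to other proteins. The associated publication concerns nuclear envelope transmembrane proteins and chromosome positioning, which would be consistent with a control role, but the record does not spell out how this plasmid was used.
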