>Addgene plasmid #62043 | NLS pEGFP-N3 (1299) | addgene partial sequence | sequence record 102406 | CMV-F 5'-CGCAAATGGGCGGTAGGCGTG-3'
GAGCTGGTTTAGTGAACCGTCAGATCCGCTAGCATGGGGACAGCGGGGACCCCGCCGAAAAAAAAACGCA
AAGTGGAAGATCCGGGGACTCGAGCTCAAGCTTCGAATTCTGCAGTCGACGGTACCGCGGGCCCGGGATC
CATCGCCACCATGGTGAGCAAGGGCGAGGAGCTGTTCACCGGGGTGGTGCCCATCCTGGTCGAGCTGGAC
GGCGACGTAAACGGCCACAAGTTCAGCGTGTCCGGCGAGGGCGAGGGCGATGCCACCTACGGCAAGCTGA
CCCTGAAGTTCATCTGCACCACCGGCAAGCTGCCCGTGCCCTGGCCCACCCTCGTGACCACCCTGACCTA
CGGCGTGCAGTGCTTCAGCCGCTACCCCGACCACATGAAGCAGCACGACTTCTTCAAGTCCGCCATGCCC
GAAGGCTACGTCCAGGAGCGCACCATCTTCTTCAAGGACGACGGCAACTACAAGACCCGCGCCGAGGTGA
AGTTCGAGGGCGACACCCTGGTGAACCGCATCGAGCTGAAGGGCATCGACTTCAAGGAGGACGGCAACAT
CCTGGGGCACAAGCTGGAGTACAACTACAACAGCCACAACGTCTATATCATGGCCGACAAGCAGAAGAAC
GGCATCAAGGTGAACTTCAAGATCCGCCACAACATCGAGGACGGCAGCGTGCAGCTCGCCGACCACTACC
AGCAGAACACCCCCATCGGCGACGGCCCCGTGCTGCTGCCCGACAACCACTACCTGAGCACCCAGTCCGC
CCTGAGCAAAGACCCCAACGAGAAGCGCGATCACATGGTCCTGCTGGAGTTCGTGACCGCCGCCGGGATC
ACTCTCGGCATGGACGAGCTGTACAAGTAAAGCGGCCGCGACTCTAGATCATAATCAGCCATACCACATT
