>Addgene plasmid #62043 | NLS pEGFP-N3 (1299) | addgene partial sequence | sequence record 102682 | C-ter-GFP 5'-CTCCTCGCCCTTGCTCAC-3'
CAGAATTCGAAGCTTGAGCTCGAGTCCCCGGATCTTCCACTTTGCGTTTTTTTTTCGGCGGGGTCCCCGC
TGTCCCCATGCTAGCGGATCTGACGGTTCACTAAACCAGCTCTGCTTATATAGACCTCCCACCGTACACG
CCTACCGCCCATTTGCGTCAATGGGGCGGAGTTGTTACGACATTTTGGAAAGTCCCGTTGATTTTGGTGC
CAAAACAAACTCCCATTGACGTCAATGGGGTGGAGACTTGGAAATCCCCGTGAGTCAAACCGCTATCCAC
GCCCATTGATGTACTGCCAAAACCGCATCACCATGGTAATAGCGATGACTAATACGTAGATGTACTGCCA
AGTAGGAAAGTCCCATAAGGTCATGTACTGGGCATAATGCCAGGCGGGCCATTTACCGTCATTGACGTCA
ATAGGGGGCGTACTTGGCATATGATACACTTGATGTACTGCCAAGTGGGCAGTTTACCGTAAATACTCCA
CCCATTGACGTCAATGGAAAGTCCCTATTGGCGTTACTATGGGAACATACGTCATTATTGACGTCAATGG
GCGGGGGTCGTTGGGCGGTCAGCCAGGCGGGCCATTTACCGTAAGTTATGTAACGCGGAACTCCATATAT
GGGCTATGAACTAATGACCCCGTAATTGATTACTATTAATAACTAATGCATGGCGGTAATACGGTTATCC
ACAGAATCAGGGGATAACGCAGGAAAGAACATGTGAGCAAAAGGCCAGCAAAAGGCCAGGAACCGTAAA
